Addgene plasmid #53877: APP_pCSdest
Depositing lab: Roger Reeves. Depositing organization: Johns Hopkins University and School of Medicine. Publication: Survey of Human Chromosome 21 Gene Expression Effects on Early Development in Danio rerio. Edie S, Zaghloul NA, Leitch CC, Klinedinst DK, Lebron J, Thole JF, McCallion AS, Katsanis N, Reeves RH. G3 (Bethesda). 2018 Jul 2;8(7):2215-2223. doi: 10.1534/g3.118.200144. PubMed 29760202.
Backbone
  Vector backbone: pCSDest
  Backbone manufacturer: Lawson Lab (Addgene Plasmid 22423)
  Backbone size w/o insert (bp): 4095
  Vector type: Mammalian Expression
Growth in bacteria
  Bacterial resistance: Ampicillin, 100 μg/mL
  Growth temperature: 37°C
  Growth strain: Top10
  Copy number: High Copy
Gene/Insert
  Gene/Insert name: APP
  Species: H. sapiens (human)
  Insert size (bp): 918
  Entrez Gene: APP (a.k.a. AAA, ABETA, ABPP, AD1, APPI, CTFgamma, CVAP, PN-II, PN2, alpha-sAPP, preA4)
  Promoter: SP6 and CMV
  Cloning method: Gateway Cloning
  Sequencing primers: 5′ CMV-F; 3′ EBV-Rev
Terms and licenses: Academic/Nonprofit Terms; Industry Terms
Depositor comments: EU832797.1
How to cite: APP_pCSdest was a gift from Roger Reeves (Addgene plasmid # 53877 ; http://n2t.net/addgene:53877 ; RRID:Addgene_53877)
