[The description below was written by a language model from this plasmid's Addgene catalogue record.]
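Description:
APP_pCSdest is a Gateway-derived expression clone in which a human APP (amyloid precursor protein) coding insert has been recombined into pCSDest, a destination version of the pCS2-type vector family. The record classes it as a mammalian expression vector with a backbone of about 4.1 kb. It is maintained in E. coli as a high-copy plasmid under ampicillin selection. No feature table accompanies the entry, so the origin of replication, polyadenylation signal and recombination scars are not documented. Because it was made by Gateway cloning, att site remnants would be expected to flank the insert.

The insert is listed at 918 bp, which is considerably shorter than the full-length coding sequences of the major APP isoforms. It therefore probably represents a short isoform or a partial ORF clone. The depositor points to a GenBank accession as the source sequence, but the record does not state which isoform or region is included. No epitope tags or reporters are recorded.

Two promoters sit upstream of the insert. CMV drives expression directly from the plasmid in vertebrate cells. SP6, a bacteriophage promoter, allows in vitro transcription of mRNA from the same template.

This dual arrangement suits embryo injection work. The associated publication surveyed human chromosome 21 genes for their effects on early zebrafish development, so this plasmid appears to be one member of a clone set built to overexpress individual chromosome 21 genes. In that context, it most likely served as a template for synthetic mRNA to inject into zebrafish embryos, although the record does not describe the specific procedure used.
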