>Addgene plasmid #53877 | APP_pCSdest | addgene partial sequence | sequence record 153892 | EBV-rev 5'-GTGGTTTGTCCAAACTCATC-3'
TACGACTCACTATAGTTCTAGAGGCTCGAGAGGATCACCACTTTGTACAAGAAAGCTGGGTGGATTCAGT
TCTGCATCTGCTCAAAGAACTTGTAGGTTGGATTTTCGTAGCCGTTCTGCTGCATCTTGGACAGGTGGCG
CTCCTCTGGGGTGACAGCGGCGTCAACCTCCACCACACCATGATGAATGGATGTGTACTGTTTCTTCTTC
AGCATCACCAAGGTGATGACGATCACTGT
[126 nt withheld, positions 240-365]
CATCTTCACTTCAGAGATCTCCTCCGTCTTGATATTTGTCAACCCAGAACCTGGTCGAGTGGTCAGTCCT
CGGTCGGCAGCAGGGCGGGCATCAACAGGCTCAACTTCGTTTTCTGTGTTGGCTGGCACAGAGTCAGCCC
CAAAAGAATGCCACGGCTGGAGATCGTCCAGGCTGAACTCTCCATTCACGGGAAGGAGCTCCACGGTGGT
TTTCGTTTCGGTCAAAGATGGCATGAGAGCATCGTTTCCGTAACTGATCCTTGGTTCACTAATCATGTTG
GCCAAGACGTCATCTGAATAGTTTTGCTCTTTCTGAAGCAGCTCATCAACTTCATCCTGAATCTCCTCGG
CCACTGCAGGCACGTTGTAGAGCAGG
