>Addgene plasmid #53877 | APP_pCSdest | addgene partial sequence | sequence record 153893 | CMV-F 5'-CGCAAATGGGCGGTAGGCGTG-3'
ACCGCCATTCTGCCTGGGGACGTCGGAGCAAGCTTGATTTAGGTGACACTATAGAATACAAGCTACTTGT
TCTTTTTGCAGGATCCCATCGATTCGAATTCAAGGATCACAAGTTTGTACAAAAAAGCAGGCTCCACCAT
GCTGCCCGGTTTGGCACTGCTCCTGCTGGCCGCCTGGACGGCTCGGGCGCTGGAGGTACCC
[315 nt withheld, positions 202-516]
CTTCTCGTTCCTGACAAGTGCAAATTCTTACACCAGGAGAGGATGGATGTTTGCGAAACTCATCTTCACT
GGCACACCGTCGCCAAAGAGACATGCAGTGAGAAGAGTACCAACTTGCATGACTACGGCATGTTGCTGCC
CTGCGGAATTGACAAGTTCCGAGGGGTAGAGTTTGTGTGTTGCCCACTGGCTGAAGAAAGTGACAATGTG
GATTCTGCTGATGCGGAGGAGGATGACTCGGATGTCTGGTGG
